>Addgene plasmid #232914 | pCAG/VPS15(R191D/R193D)-TSF | addgene full sequence | sequence record 465439 | Addgene NGS Result
CGGAGATTCACACTGTGGGCTAGTTCAGCCCCACCCCTGTCTGAGCTGCAGCCTAGTCCACATTCAGTGC
ACGGGATCTACTGTTCCCCTGCTGATGGAAATCCAATCCTGCTGACCGCCGGCTCTGACATGAAAATTAG
GTTTTGGGATCTGGCTTACCCAGAGCGCAGTTATGTGGTGGCCGGCTCAACCAGCTCCCCCTCAGTGAGC
TACTATCGGAAGATCATTGAGGGCACAGAAGTGGTGCAGGAAATCCAGAACAAGCAGAAAGTGGGACCAA
GTGACGATACTCCAAGGAGGGGACCTGAGTCACTGCCAGTGGGACACCATGACATCATTACCGATGTGGC
TACATTCCAGACTACCCAGGGCTTCATCGTGACCGCCTCCAGAGACGGCATCGTGAAAGTGTGGAAGGGT
ACCGAAAACCTGTACTTCCAATCCGGTATGGCGGCCTGGTCACACCCGCAGTTCGAGAAAGGTGGAGGTG
CCCGAGGTGGATCGGGAGGTGGATCGTGGAGCCACCCGCAGTTCGAAAAAGGATTCGATTACAAGGATGA
CGATGACAAGTAGCTCGAGGAATTCACTCCTCAGGTGCAGGCTGCCTATCAGAAGGTGGTGGCTGGTGTG
GCCAATGCCCTGGCTCACAAATACCACTGAGATCTTTTTCCCTCTGCCAAAAATTATGGGGACATCATGA
AGCCCCTTGAGCATCTGACTTCTGGCTAATAAAGGAAATTTATTTTCATTGCAATAGTGTGTTGGAATTT
TTTGTGTCTCTCACTCGGAAGGACATATGGGAGGGCAAATCATTTAAAACATCAGAATGAGTATTTGGTT
TAGAGTTTGGCAACATATGCCCATATGCTGGCTGCCATGAACAAAGGTTGGCTATAAAGAGGTCATCAGT
ATATGAAACAGCCCCCTGCTGTCCATTCCTTATTCCATAGAAAAGCCTTGACTTGAGGTTAGATTTTTTT
TATATTTTGTTTTGTGTTATTTTTTTCTTTAACATCCCTAAAATTTTCCTTACATGTTTTACTAGCCAGA
TTTTTCCTCCTCTCCTGACTACTCCCAGTCATAGCTGTCCCTCTTCTCTTATGGAGATCCCTCGACCTGC
AGCCCAAGCTTGGCGTAATCATGGTCATAGCTGTTTCCTGTGTGAAATTGTTATCCGCTCACAATTCCAC
ACAACATACGAGCCGGAAGCATAAAGTGTAAAGCCTGGGGTGCCTAATGAGTGAGCTAACTCACATTAAT
TGCGTTGCGCTCACTGCCCGCTTTCCAGTCGGGAAACCTGTCGTGCCAGCGGATCCGCATCTCAATTAGT
CAGCAACCATAGTCCCGCCCCTAACTCCGCCCATCCCGCCCCTAACTCCGCCCAGTTCCGCCCATTCTCC
GCCCCATGGCTGACTAATTTTTTTTATTTATGCAGAGGCCGAGGCCGCCTCGGCCTCTGAGCTATTCCAG
AAGTAGTGAGGAGGCTTTTTTGGAGGCCTAGGCTTTTGCAAAAAGCTAACTTGTTTATTGCAGCTTATAA
TGGTTACAAATAAAGCAATAGCATCACAAATTTCACAAATAAAGCATTTTTTTCACTGCATTCTAGTTGT
GGTTTGTCCAAACTCATCAATGTATCTTATCATGTCTGGATCCGCTGCATTAATGAATCGGCCAACGCGC
GGGGAGAGGCGGTTTGCGTATTGGGCGCTCTTCCGCTTCCTCGCTCACTGACTCGCTGCGCTCGGTCGTT
CGGCTGCGGCGAGCGGTATCAGCTCACTCAAAGGCGGTAATACGGTTATCCACAGAATCAGGGGATAACG
CAGGAAAGAACATGTGAGCAAAAGGCCAGCAAAAGGCCAGGAACCGTAAAAAGGCCGCGTTGCTGGCGTT
TTTCCATAGGCTCCGCCCCCCTGACGAGCATCACAAAAATCGACGCTCAAGTCAGAGGTGGCGAAACCCG
ACAGGACTATAAAGATACCAGGCGTTTCCCCCTGGAAGCTCCCTCGTGCGCTCTCCTGTTCCGACCCTGC
CGCTTACCGGATACCTGTCCGCCTTTCTCCCTTCGGGAAGCGTGGCGCTTTCTCATAGCTCACGCTGTAG
GTATCTCAGTTCGGTGTAGGTCGTTCGCTCCAAGCTGGGCTGTGTGCACGAACCCCCCGTTCAGCCCGAC
CGCTGCGCCTTATCCGGTAACTATCGTCTTGAGTCCAACCCGGTAAGACACGACTTATCGCCACTGGCAG
CAGCCACTGGTAACAGGATTAGCAGAGCGAGGTATGTAGGCGGTGCTACAGAGTTCTTGAAGTGGTGGCC
TAACTACGGCTACACTAGAAGAACAGTATTTGGTATCTGCGCTCTGCTGAAGCCAGTTACCTTCGGAAAA
AGAGTTGGTAGCTCTTGATCCGGCAAACAAACCACCGCTGGTAGCGGTGGTTTTTTTGTTTGCAAGCAGC
AGATTACGCGCAGAAAAAAAGGATCTCAAGAAGATCCTTTGATCTTTTCTACGGGGTCTGACGCTCAGTG
GAACGAAAACTCACGTTAAGGGATTTTGGTCATGAGATTATCAAAAAGGATCTTCACCTAGATCCTTTTA
AATTAAAAATGAAGTTTTAAATCAATCTAAAGTATATATGAGTAAACTTGGTCTGACAGTTACCAATGCT
TAATCAGTGAGGCACCTATCTCAGCGATCTGTCTATTTCGTTCATCCATAGTTGCCTGACTCCCCGTCGT
GTAGATAACTACGATACGGGAGGGCTTACCATCTGGCCCCAGTGCTGCAATGATACCGCGAGACCCACGC
TCACCGGCTCCAGATTTATCAGCAATAAACCAGCCAGCCGGAAGGGCCGAGCGCAGAAGTGGTCCTGCAA
CTTTATCCGCCTCCATCCAGTCTATTAATTGTTGCCGGGAAGCTAGAGTAAGTAGTTCGCCAGTTAATAG
TTTGCGCAACGTTGTTGCCATTGCTACAGGCATCGTGGTGTCACGCTCGTCGTTTGGTATGGCTTCATTC
AGCTCCGGTTCCCAACGATCAAGGCGAGTTACATGATCCCCCATGTTGTGCAAAAAAGCGGTTAGCTCCT
TCGGTCCTCCGATCGTTGTCAGAAGTAAGTTGGCCGCAGTGTTATCACTCATGGTTATGGCAGCACTGCA
TAATTCTCTTACTGTCATGCCATCCGTAAGATGCTTTTCTGTGACTGGTGAGTACTCAACCAAGTCATTC
TGAGAATAGTGTATGCGGCGACCGAGTTGCTCTTGCCCGGCGTCAATACGGGATAATACCGCGCCACATA
GCAGAACTTTAAAAGTGCTCATCATTGGAAAACGTTCTTCGGGGCGAAAACTCTCAAGGATCTTACCGCT
GTTGAGATCCAGTTCGATGTAACCCACTCGTGCACCCAACTGATCTTCAGCATCTTTTACTTTCACCAGC
GTTTCTGGGTGAGCAAAAACAGGAAGGCAAAATGCCGCAAAAAAGGGAATAAGGGCGACACGGAAATGTT
GAATACTCATACTCTTCCTTTTTCAATATTATTGAAGCATTTATCAGGGTTATTGTCTCATGAGCGGATA
CATATTTGAATGTATTTAGAAAAATAAACAAATAGGGGTTCCGCGCACATTTCCCCGAAAAGTGCCACCT
GGGTCGACATTGATTATTGACTAGTTATTAATAGTAATCAATTACGGGGTCATTAGTTCATAGCCCATAT
ATGGAGTTCCGCGTTACATAACTTACGGTAAATGGCCCGCCTGGCTGACCGCCCAACGACCCCCGCCCAT
TGACGTCAATAATGACGTATGTTCCCATAGTAACGCCAATAGGGACTTTCCATTGACGTCAATGGGTGGA
GTATTTACGGTAAACTGCCCACTTGGCAGTACATCAAGTGTATCATATGCCAAGTACGCCCCCTATTGAC
GTCAATGACGGTAAATGGCCCGCCTGGCATTATGCCCAGTACATGACCTTATGGGACTTTCCTACTTGGC
AGTACATCTACGTATTAGTCATCGCTATTACCATGGTCGAGGTGAGCCCCACGTTCTGCTTCACTCTCCC
CATCTCCCCCCCCTCCCCACCCCCAATTTTGTATTTATTTATTTTTTAATTATTTTGTGCAGCGATGGGG
GCGGGGGGGGGGGGGGGGCGCGCGCCAGGGGGGGGGGGGGGGGGGGGGGGGGGGGGGGGGGGGGGGGGGG
GGGGGGGGGGGGGGGGGCCAGGGGGGGGGGGGGGGGGGGGGGGGGGGTTTTGTCGGGGGGGGGGGGGGGG
GGGGGGCCGTAAAAAAGGAGAGAGGGGGGGGGGGGGGGGGGACGGGCGGGGGGCGGGGGGGGGGGGGGGG
GGGGGGGCGGCAGCCAATCAGAGCGGCGCGCTCCGAAAGTTTCCTTTTATGGCGGGGCGGCGGCGGCGGC
GGCCCTATAAAAGGCGAAGCGCGCGGCGGGCGGGAGTCGCTGCGCGCTGCCTCCGCCCCGGGCCCCGCTC
CGCCGCCGCCTCGCGCCGCCCGCCCCGGCTCTGACTGACCGCGTTACTCCCACAGGTGAGCGGGCGGGAC
GGCCCTTCTCCTCCGGGCTGTAATTAGCGCTTGGTTTAATGACGGCTTGTTTCTTTTCTGTGGCTGCGTG
AAAGCCTTGAGGGGCTCCGGGAGGGCCCTTTGTGCGGGGGGAGCGGCTCGGGGGGTGCGTGCGTGTGTGT
GTGCGTGGGGAGCGCCGCGTGCGGCTCCGCGCTGCCCGGCGGCTGTGAGCGCTGCGGGCGCGGCGCGGGG
CTTTGTGCGCTCCGCAGTGTGCGCGAGGGGAGCGCGGCCGGGGGCGGTGCCCCGCGGTGCGGGGGGGGCT
GCGAGGGGAACAAAGGCTGCGTGCGGGGTGTGTGCGTGGGGGGGTGAGCAGGGGGTGTGGGCGCGTCGGT
CGGGCTGCAACCCCCCCTGCACCCCCCTCCCCGAGTTGCTGAGCACGGCCCGGCTTCGGGTGCGGGGCTC
CGTACGGGGCGTGGCGCGGGGCTCGCCGTGCCGGGCGGGGGGTGGCGGCAGGTGGGGGTGCCGGGCGGGG
CGGGGCCGCCTCGGGCCGGGGAGGGCTCGGGGGAGGGGCGCGGCGGCCCCCGGAGCGCCGGCGGCTGTCG
AGGCGCGGCGAGCCGCAGCCATTGCCTTTTATGGTAATCGTGCGAGAGGGCGCAGGGACTTCCTTTGTCC
CAAATCTGTGCGGAGCCGAAATCTGGGAGGCGCCGCCGCACCCCCTCTAGCGGGCGCGGGGCGAAGCGGT
GCGGCGCCGGCAGGAAGGAAATGGGCGGGGAGGGCCTTCGTGCGTCGCCGCGCCGCCGTCCCCTTCTCCC
TCTCCAGCCTCGGGGCTGTCCGCGGGGGGACGGCTGCCTTCGGGGGGGACGGGGCAGGGCGGGGTTCGGC
TTCTGGCGTGTGACCGGCGGCTCTAGAGCCTCTGCTAACCATGTTCATGCCTTCTTCTTTTTCCTACAGC
TCCTGGGCAACGTGCTGGTTATTGTGCTGTCTCATCATTTTGGCAAAGAATTCCTCGATCGACGGTATCG
AAGCCACCATGGGAAATCAGCTGGCCGGCATCGCTCCTAGCCAGATTCTGTCCGTGGAATCTTACTTCAG
TGACATCCATGATTTTGAGTATGACAAATCACTGGGAAGCACCCGGTTCTTTAAGGTGGCCCGGGCTAAA
CACAGAGAAGGCCTGGTGGTGGTGAAGGTGTTCGCTATCCAGGATCCCACTCTGCCTCTGACCAGTTATA
AACAGGAGCTGGAGGAACTGAAGATTAGACTGAACTCAGCCCAGAATTGCCTGCCATTCCAGAAAGCTAG
CGAGAAGGCCTCCGAAAAAGCCGCTATGCTGTTTAGGCAGTACGTGCGCGACAACCTGTATGATCGGATT
TCCACAAGACCCTTCCTGAACAATATCGAGAAGCGGTGGATCGCCTTTCAGATTCTGACTGCTGTGGACC
AGGCCCATAAATCTGGAGTGAGACACGGCGATATCAAGACTGAGAACGTGATGGTGACCAGCTGGAATTG
GGTGCTGCTGACAGACTTCGCTTCCTTTAAGCCAACTTACCTGCCCGAAGACAACCCTGCCGATTTCAAT
TATTTCTTTGACACTAGCGACAGAGATACCTGCTACATCGCTCCTGAGCGGTTCGTGGATGGCGGGATGT
TTGCCACCGAGCTGGAATACATGAGAGACCCATCAACACCCCTGGTGGATCTGAACAGCAATCAGAGGAG
GAGAGGAGAGCTGAAGAGGGCTATGGACATCTTTTCTGCTGGGTGTGTGATTGCCGAGCTGTTCACCGAA
GGAGTGCCTCTGTTTGATCTGAGTCAGCTGCTGGCCTATAGGAACGGACACTTCTTTCCAGAGCAGGTGC
TGAATAAGATCGAGGATCATAGCATTCGCGAACTGGTGACACAGATGATCCACAGGGAACCAGACAAACG
CCTGGAGGCTGAAGATTACCTGAAGCAGCAGAGAGGCAACGCCTTCCCAGAGATCTTCTACACATTTCTG
CAGCCCTATATGGCCCAGTTCGCTAAAGAGACTTTTCTGAGCGCCGACGAACGGATCCTGGTCATCAGAA
AGGATCTGGGAAACATCATTCATAATCTGTGCGGCCACGACCTGCCCGAAAAAGCCGAGGGCGAACCTAA
GGAGAATGGGCTGGTCATCCTGGTGTCTGTGATTACAAGTTGCCTGCAGACTCTGAAGTATTGTGATAGC
AAACTGGCCGCTCTGGAACTGATCCTGCATCTGGCTCCAAGGCTGTCCGTGGAGATCCTGCTGGACAGAA
TTACCCCTTACCTGCTGCACTTCTCCAACGATTCTGTGCCACGGGTGAGAGCCGAGGCTCTGAGGACACT
GACTAAAGTGCTGGCCCTGGTGAAGGAAGTGCCTCGCAACGACATCAATATCTACCCCGAGTATATCCTG
CCTGGCATTGCCCACCTGGCTCAGGACGATGCCACTATTGTGAGGCTGGCCTATGCTGAGAATATCGCCC
TGCTGGCTGAAACCGCCCTGCGCTTTCTGGAGCTGGTGCAGCTGAAGAACCTGAATATGGAAAACGACCC
CAACAATGAGGAAATCGATGAGGTGACCCATCCTAACGGGAATTACGACACAGAGCTGCAGGCCCTGCAC
GAAATGGTGCAGCAGAAAGTGGTGACCCTGCTGTCCGATCCAGAAAACATTGTGAAGCAGACTCTGATGG
AGAATGGGATCACCAGGCTGTGTGTGTTCTTTGGACGCCAGAAAGCTAACGACGTGCTGCTGTCACATAT
GATCACATTCCTGAACGACAAGAATGATTGGCACCTGCGGGGCGCCTTCTTTGATAGCATCGTGGGAGTG
GCCGCTTATGTGGGCTGGCAGAGCTCCTCTATTCTGAAGCCTCTGCTGCAGCAGGGGCTGTCTGACGCCG
AGGAATTTGTGATCGTGAAAGCTCTGTATGCCCTGACCTGCATGTGTCAGCTGGGACTGCTGCAGAAGCC
ACATGTGTACGAGTTCGCTAGCGATATCGCCCCATTTCTGTGCCACCCCAATCTGTGGATTCGGTATGGG
GCCGTGGGATTCATCACTGTGGTGGCTAGACAGATTAGCACCGCCGACGTGTACTGTAAACTGATGCCAT
ACCTGGATCCCTATATCACACAGCCCATCATTCAGATTGAACGGAAACTGGTGCTGCTGTCCGTGCTGAA
GGAGCCTGTGTCTAGGAGTATTTTCGACTACGCCCTGCGCAGCAAGGATATCACTTCCCTGTTTAGACAC
CTGCATATGAGGCAGAAGAAACGCAACGGATCCCTGCCTGACTGCCCACCTCCAGAGGATCCAGCCATCG
CTCAGCTGCTGAAGAAACTGCTGTCTCAGGGGATGACCGAGGAAGAGGAAGACAAGCTGCTGGCCCTGAA
AGATTTCATGATGAAGTCTAACAAGGCCAAAGCTAATATCGTGGACCAGAGTCACCTGCATGATAGTTCA
CAGAAGGGCGTGATCGACCTGGCCGCTCTGGGCATTACAGGGAGGCAGGTGGATCTGGTGAAGACTAAAC
AGGAGCCCGACGATAAAAGGGCCCGCAAGCACGTGAAACAGGACAGCAACGTGAATGAGGAATGGAAGTC
AATGTTTGGAAGCCTGGACCCCCCTAATATGCCTCAGGCTCTGCCAAAAGGCAGCGATCAGGAAGTGATC
CAGACCGGGAAGCCACCAAGATCAGAGAGCTCCGCCGGCATTTGTGTGCCCCTGAGCACATCTAGTCAGG
TGCCTGAGGTGACCACAGTGCAGAACAAGAAACCTGTGATCCCAGTGCTGTCAAGCACCATTCTGCCAAG
CACATACCAGATCAGGATTACTACCTGCAAAACCGAACTGCAGCAGCTGATCCAGCAGAAGCGGGAGCAG
TGTAACGCTGAAAGAATTGCCAAGCAGATGATGGAGAATGCCGAGTGGGAAAGTAAACCTCCACCACCTG
GATGGAGGCCAAAGGGACTGCTGGTGGCTCACCTGCATGAACACAAAAGCGCCGTGAATCGGATCAGAGT
GTCCGACGAGCACTCTCTGTTCGCCACATGCTCCAACGATGGAACTGTGAAGATTTGGAATTCTCAGAAG
ATGGAGGGCAAAACAACTACCACAAGGTCTATCCTGACCTATAGTCGGATTGGAGGCAGAGTGAAGACCC
TGACATTTTGTCAGGGCAGCCATTACCTGGCCATCGCTTCCGACAACGGGGCTGTGCAGCTGCTGGGAAT
TGAAGCCTCAAAGCTGCCCAAAAGCCCTAAGATCCACCCCCTGCAGTCCAGGATTCTGGACCAGAAGGAG
GATGGCTGCGTGGTGGACATGCACCATTTCAACAGTGGGGCCCAGTCAGTGCTGGCCTACGCTACAGTGA
ATGGGTCTCTGGTGGGATGGGATCTGCGCTCCTCTAGTAACGCTTGGACTCTGAAGCATGACCTGAAATC
CGGCCTGATCACCTCTTTCGCCGTGGATATTCACCAGTGCTGGCTGTGTATCGGCACATCAAGCGGGACT
ATGGCTTGCTGGGACATGCGCTTTCAGCTGCCAATCTCCTCTCATTGTCACCCAAGCAGGGCTAGGATTA
GGAGGCTGTCTATGCACCCTCTGTATCAGAGTTGGGTCATCGCCGCTGTGCAGGGGAACAATGAAGTGTC
CATGTGGGACATGGAGACCGGAGAT
Features (pLannotate 1.2.2; 25 found; start..end, strand, type, name):
    424..440     +  CDS            TEV site (fragment): tobacco etch virus (TEV) protease recognition and cleavage site
    463..480     +  CDS            Twin-Strep-tag (fragment): two Strep-Tag®II moieties connected by a linker for enhanced binding to Strep-Tactin®, an engineered form of streptavidin (Schmidt et al., 2013)
    517..539     +  CDS            Strep-Tag II (fragment): peptide that binds Strep-Tactin®, an engineered form of streptavidin
    547..570     +  CDS            FLAG: FLAG® epitope tag, followed by an enterokinase cleavage site
    580..657     +  CDS            HBB (fragment): HBB_PONPY - Experimental evidence at transcript level: Swiss-Prot protein existence level 2. Involved in oxygen transport from the lung to the various peripheral tissues. From Pongo pygmaeus (Bornean orangutan).
    728..783     +  polyA_signal   β-globin poly(A) signal: rabbit β-globin polyadenylation signal (Gil and Proudfoot, 1987)
   1168..1184    -  protein_bind   lac operator: The lac repressor binds to the lac operator to inhibit transcription in E. coli. This inhibition can be relieved by adding lactose or isopropyl-β-D-thiogalactopyranoside (IPTG). lac repressor encoded by lacI
   1192..1222    -  promoter       lac promoter: promoter for the E. coli lac operon
   1237..1258    -  protein_bind   CAP binding site: CAP binding activates transcription in the presence of cAMP. E. coli catabolite activator protein
   1271..1310    -  CDS            lacI (fragment): lac repressor; lacI; The lac repressor binds to the lac operator to inhibit transcription in E. coli. This inhibition can be relieved by adding lactose or isopropyl-β-D-thiogalactopyranoside (IPTG).
   1317..1339    +  promoter       SV40 promoter (fragment): SV40 enhancer and early promoter
   1363..1498    +  rep_origin     SV40 ori: SV40 origin of replication
   1518..1652    +  polyA_signal   SV40 poly(A) signal: SV40 polyadenylation signal
   1654..1708    -  CDS            lacI (fragment): lac repressor; lacI; The lac repressor binds to the lac operator to inhibit transcription in E. coli. This inhibition can be relieved by adding lactose or isopropyl-β-D-thiogalactopyranoside (IPTG).
   1891..2479    -  rep_origin     ori: high-copy-number ColE1/pMB1/pBR322/pUC origin of replication
   2650..3510    -  CDS            AmpR: β-lactamase; bla; confers resistance to ampicillin, carbenicillin, and related antibiotics
   3511..3615    -  promoter       AmpR promoter: bla
   3646..4025    +  enhancer       CMV enhancer: human cytomegalovirus immediate early enhancer
   4027..4191    +  promoter       chicken β-actin promoter (fragment): No description available
   4221..4242    +  promoter       chicken β-actin promoter (fragment): No description available
   4255..4277    +  promoter       chicken β-actin promoter (fragment): contains a 21-bp deletion relative to the standard chicken β-actin promoter
   4319..4345    +  promoter       chicken β-actin promoter (fragment): contains a 21-bp deletion relative to the standard chicken β-actin promoter
   4346..4442    +  promoter       chicken β-actin promoter (fragment): No description available
   4443..5459    +  intron         chimeric intron: chimera between introns from chicken β-actin and rabbit β-globin
   5539..417     +  CDS            PIK3R4 (across the origin): PI3R4_HUMAN - Also known as VPS15 From Homo sapiens (Human).
