[The description below was written by a language model from this plasmid's Addgene catalogue record and pLannotate feature annotations shown in this document.]
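Description:
pCAG/VPS15(R191D/R193D)-TSF is a 9,195-nt mammalian expression plasmid built on the pCAG backbone. It carries human VPS15 (gene symbol PIK3R4, also called p150), the regulatory subunit of the class III PI3-kinase complexes. For propagation in E. coli it relies on a high-copy ColE1/pUC-type origin and a β-lactamase gene with its own promoter, giving ampicillin resistance. Remnants of the lac promoter/operator region and short lacI fragments are backbone leftovers with no evident role. An SV40 origin of replication with an adjacent SV40 poly(A) signal is also present. This origin can support episomal amplification in cells that express large T antigen. No mammalian selection marker is annotated, which suggests the plasmid is meant for transient transfection.

Expression is driven by the composite CAG promoter, made up of the CMV immediate-early enhancer, the chicken β-actin promoter and a chimeric chicken β-actin/rabbit β-globin intron. This arrangement gives strong, broadly active transcription in mammalian cells. The PIK3R4 open reading frame, which spans the numbering origin of the sequence record, carries arginine-to-aspartate charge-reversal substitutions at residues 191 and 193. It is fused at its C-terminus to a TEV protease cleavage site, followed by the "TSF" tag, a Twin-Strep-tag plus a FLAG epitope. Transcripts terminate at a rabbit β-globin 3′ region and polyadenylation signal. The tags allow Strep-Tactin or anti-FLAG affinity capture and detection, and TEV cleavage can then remove them. The insert was assembled by Gibson cloning. The record gives the purpose only as mammalian expression and does not state the functional consequence of the double mutation. The design is consistent with producing and purifying a mutant VPS15, alone or co-expressed with partner subunits, for comparison with the wild-type protein.
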