Addgene plasmid #232914: pCAG/VPS15(R191D/R193D)-TSF
Purpose: Mammalian Expression
Depositing lab: James Hurley.
Backbone
  Vector backbone: pCAG
  Vector type: Mammalian Expression
Growth in bacteria
  Bacterial resistance: Ampicillin, 100 μg/mL
  Growth temperature: 37°C
  Growth strain: DH5alpha
  Copy number: High Copy
Gene/Insert
  Gene/Insert name: VPS15-tev-tsf (alt name: PIK3R4)
  Species: H. sapiens (human)
  Mutation: RR|191,193|DD
  Entrez Gene: PIK3R4 (a.k.a. VPS15, p150)
  Cloning method: Gibson Cloning
Terms and licenses: Academic/Nonprofit Terms; Industry Terms: Not Available to Industry
How to cite: pCAG/VPS15(R191D/R193D)-TSF was a gift from James Hurley (Addgene plasmid # 232914)
