>Addgene plasmid #232914 | pCAG/VPS15(R191D/R193D)-TSF | depositor partial sequence | sequence record 458042 | VPS15(R191D_R193D)
GATCGACGGTATCGAAGCCACCATGGGAAATCAGCTGGCCGGCATCGCTCCTAGCCAGATTCTGTCCGTG
GAATCTTACTTCAGTGACATCCATGATTTTGAGTATGACAAATCACTGGGAAGCACCCGGTTCTTTAAGG
TGGCCCGGGCTAAACACAGAGAAGGCCTGGTGGTGGTGAAGGTGTTCGCTATCCAGGATCCCACTCTGCC
TCTGACCAGTTATAAACAGGAGCTGGAGGAACTGAAGATTAGACTGAACTCAGCCCAGAATTGCCTGCCA
TTCCAGAAAGCTAGCGAGAAGGCCTCCGAAAAAGCCGCTATGCTGTTTAGGCAGTACGTGCGCGACAACC
TGTATGATCGGATTTCCACAAGACCCTTCCTGAACAATATCGAGAAGCGGTGGATCGCCTTTCAGATTCT
GACTGCTGTGGACCAGGCCCATAAATCTGGAGTGAGACACGGCGATATCAAGACTGAGAACGTGATGGTG
ACCAGCTGGAATTGGGTGCTGCTGACAGACTTCGCTTCCTTTAAGCCAACTTACCTGCCCGAAGACAACC
CTGCCGATTTCAATTATTTCTTTGACACTAGCGACAGAGATACCTGCTACATCGCTCCTGAGCGGTTCGT
GGATGGCGGGATGTTTGCCACCGAGCTGGAATACATGAGAGACCCATCAACACCCCTGGTGGATCTGAAC
AGCAATCAGAGGAGGAGAGGAGAGCTGAAGAGGGCTATGGACATCTTTTCTGCTGGGTGTGTGATTGCCG
AGCTGTTCACCGAAGGAGTGCCTCTGTTTGATCTGAGTCAGCTGCTGGCCTATAGGAACGGACACTTCTT
TCCAGAGCAGGTGCTGAATAAGATCGAGGATCATAGCATTCGCGAACTGGTGACACAGATGATCCACAGG
GAACCAGACAAACGCCTGGAGGCTGAAGATTACCTGAAGCAGCAGAGAGGCAACGCCTTCCCAGAGATCT
TCTACACATTTCTGCAGCCCTATATGGCCCAGTTCGCTAAAGAGACTTTTCTGAGCGCCGACGAACGGAT
CCTGGTCATCAGAAAGGATCTGGGAAACATCATTCATAATCTGTGCGGCCACGACCTGCCCGAAAAAGCC
GAGGGCGAACCTAAGGAGAATGGGCTGGTCATCCTGGTGTCTGTGATTACAAGTTGCCTGCAGACTCTGA
AGTATTGTGATAGCAAACTGGCCGCTCTGGAACTGATCCTGCATCTGGCTCCAAGGCTGTCCGTGGAGAT
CCTGCTGGACAGAATTACCCCTTACCTGCTGCACTTCTCCAACGATTCTGTGCCACGGGTGAGAGCCGAG
GCTCTGAGGACACTGACTAAAGTGCTGGCCCTGGTGAAGGAAGTGCCTCGCAACGACATCAATATCTACC
CCGAGTATATCCTGCCTGGCATTGCCCACCTGGCTCAGGACGATGCCACTATTGTGAGGCTGGCCTATGC
TGAGAATATCGCCCTGCTGGCTGAAACCGCCCTGCGCTTTCTGGAGCTGGTGCAGCTGAAGAACCTGAAT
ATGGAAAACGACCCCAACAATGAGGAAATCGATGAGGTGACCCATCCTAACGGGAATTACGACACAGAGC
TGCAGGCCCTGCACGAAATGGTGCAGCAGAAAGTGGTGACCCTGCTGTCCGATCCAGAAAACATTGTGAA
GCAGACTCTGATGGAGAATGGGATCACCAGGCTGTGTGTGTTCTTTGGACGCCAGAAAGCTAACGACGTG
CTGCTGTCACATATGATCACATTCCTGAACGACAAGAATGATTGGCACCTGCGGGGCGCCTTCTTTGATA
GCATCGTGGGAGTGGCCGCTTATGTGGGCTGGCAGAGCTCCTCTATTCTGAAGCCTCTGCTGCAGCAGGG
GCTGTCTGACGCCGAGGAATTTGTGATCGTGAAAGCTCTGTATGCCCTGACCTGCATGTGTCAGCTGGGA
CTGCTGCAGAAGCCACATGTGTACGAGTTCGCTAGCGATATCGCCCCATTTCTGTGCCACCCCAATCTGT
GGATTCGGTATGGGGCCGTGGGATTCATCACTGTGGTGGCTAGACAGATTAGCACCGCCGACGTGTACTG
TAAACTGATGCCATACCTGGATCCCTATATCACACAGCCCATCATTCAGATTGAACGGAAACTGGTGCTG
CTGTCCGTGCTGAAGGAGCCTGTGTCTAGGAGTATTTTCGACTACGCCCTGCGCAGCAAGGATATCACTT
CCCTGTTTAGACACCTGCATATGAGGCAGAAGAAACGCAACGGATCCCTGCCTGACTGCCCACCTCCAGA
GGATCCAGCCATCGCTCAGCTGCTGAAGAAACTGCTGTCTCAGGGGATGACCGAGGAAGAGGAAGACAAG
CTGCTGGCCCTGAAAGATTTCATGATGAAGTCTAACAAGGCCAAAGCTAATATCGTGGACCAGAGTCACC
TGCATGATAGTTCACAGAAGGGCGTGATCGACCTGGCCGCTCTGGGCATTACAGGGAGGCAGGTGGATCT
GGTGAAGACTAAACAGGAGCCCGACGATAAAAGGGCCCGCAAGCACGTGAAACAGGACAGCAACGTGAAT
GAGGAATGGAAGTCAATGTTTGGAAGCCTGGACCCCCCTAATATGCCTCAGGCTCTGCCAAAAGGCAGCG
ATCAGGAAGTGATCCAGACCGGGAAGCCACCAAGATCAGAGAGCTCCGCCGGCATTTGTGTGCCCCTGAG
CACATCTAGTCAGGTGCCTGAGGTGACCACAGTGCAGAACAAGAAACCTGTGATCCCAGTGCTGTCAAGC
ACCATTCTGCCAAGCACATACCAGATCAGGATTACTACCTGCAAAACCGAACTGCAGCAGCTGATCCAGC
AGAAGCGGGAGCAGTGTAACGCTGAAAGAATTGCCAAGCAGATGATGGAGAATGCCGAGTGGGAAAGTAA
ACCTCCACCACCTGGATGGAGGCCAAAGGGACTGCTGGTGGCTCACCTGCATGAACACAAAAGCGCCGTG
AATCGGATCAGAGTGTCCGACGAGCACTCTCTGTTCGCCACATGCTCCAACGATGGAACTGTGAAGATTT
GGAATTCTCAGAAGATGGAGGGCAAAACAACTACCACAAGGTCTATCCTGACCTATAGTCGGATTGGAGG
CAGAGTGAAGACCCTGACATTTTGTCAGGGCAGCCATTACCTGGCCATCGCTTCCGACAACGGGGCTGTG
CAGCTGCTGGGAATTGAAGCCTCAAAGCTGCCCAAAAGCCCTAAGATCCACCCCCTGCAGTCCAGGATTC
TGGACCAGAAGGAGGATGGCTGCGTGGTGGACATGCACCATTTCAACAGTGGGGCCCAGTCAGTGCTGGC
CTACGCTACAGTGAATGGGTCTCTGGTGGGATGGGATCTGCGCTCCTCTAGTAACGCTTGGACTCTGAAG
CATGACCTGAAATCCGGCCTGATCACCTCTTTCGCCGTGGATATTCACCAGTGCTGGCTGTGTATCGGCA
CATCAAGCGGGACTATGGCTTGCTGGGACATGCGCTTTCAGCTGCCAATCTCCTCTCATTGTCACCCAAG
CAGGGCTAGGATTAGGAGGCTGTCTATGCACCCTCTGTATCAGAGTTGGGTCATCGCCGCTGTGCAGGGG
AACAATGAAGTGTCCATGTGGGACATGGAGACCGGAGATCGGAGATTCACACTGTGGGCTAGTTCAGCCC
CACCCCTGTCTGAGCTGCAGCCTAGTCCACATTCAGTGCACGGGATCTACTGTTCCCCTGCTGATGGAAA
TCCAATCCTGCTGACCGCCGGCTCTGACATGAAAATTAGGTTTTGGGATCTGGCTTACCCAGAGCGCAGT
TATGTGGTGGCCGGCTCAACCAGCTCCCCCTCAGTGAGCTACTATCGGAAGATCATTGAGGGCACAGAAG
TGGTGCAGGAAATCCAGAACAAGCAGAAAGTGGGACCAAGTGACGATACTCCAAGGAGGGGACCTGAGTC
ACTGCCAGTGGGACACCATGACATCATTACCGATGTGGCTACATTCCAGACTACCCAGGGCTTCATCGTG
ACCGCCTCCAGAGACGGCATCGTGAAAGTGTGGAAGATGGCGGCCTGGTCACACCCGCAGTTCGAGAAAG
GTGGAGGTGCCCGAGGTGGATCGGGAGGTGGATCGTGGAGCCACCCGCAGTTCGAAAAAGGATTCGATTA
CAAGGATGACGATGACAAGTAGCTCGAGGAATTCACTCCTCAGGTGCAGGCTGCC
